Addgene plasmid #147074: pCIneo-FLuc_O
Purpose: (Empty Backbone) Mammalian Expression vector
Depositing lab: Elisa Izaurralde. Depositing organization: Max Planck Institute for Developmental Biology.
Backbone
  Vector backbone: pCI-neo
  Vector type: Mammalian Expression
Growth in bacteria
  Bacterial resistance: Ampicillin, 100 μg/mL
  Growth temperature: 37°C
  Growth strain: DH5alpha
  Copy number: High Copy
Gene/Insert
  Gene/Insert name: None
Terms and licenses: Academic/Nonprofit Terms; Industry Terms: Not Available to Industry
Depositor comments: Plasmids from this collection were made available to the research community and donated after the lab closed. Please note that the sequence provided by the depositing laboratory may be theoretical/predicted or based on Sanger sequencing results. There may be discrepancies between sequencing results obtained by Addgene and the depositor sequence. If an Addgene verified sequence is not available, please contact before placing your order to request that our lab fully sequence the plasmid.
How to cite: pCIneo-FLuc_O was a gift from Elisa Izaurralde (Addgene plasmid # 147074 ; http://n2t.net/addgene:147074 ; RRID:Addgene_147074)
