[The description below was written by a language model from this plasmid's Addgene catalogue record and pLannotate feature annotations shown in this document.]
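Description:
pCIneo-FLuc_O is a 7,133-nt mammalian expression plasmid built on the pCI-neo backbone. It is catalogued as an empty backbone with no insert named, although the annotated depositor sequence clearly contains a firefly luciferase (luc+) open reading frame in the expression cassette, consistent with the "FLuc" in its name. In bacteria it is maintained at high copy through a ColE1/pUC-type origin and selected with ampicillin via the β-lactamase gene and its native promoter. An f1 origin is also present, which allows production of single-stranded DNA. Short fragments annotated as lacZα, bom, rop and SV40 large T antigen appear to be backbone remnants rather than functional elements.

The main transcription unit is driven by the human cytomegalovirus immediate-early enhancer and promoter, followed by a chimeric β-globin/immunoglobulin heavy chain intron, an element included to improve expression through splicing of the primary transcript. A T7 promoter sits just upstream of the luciferase coding sequence, permitting in vitro transcription, and a T3 promoter fragment lies downstream in the opposite orientation. The cassette ends at an SV40 polyadenylation signal. A second, independent unit consists of the SV40 enhancer/early promoter driving the neomycin phosphotransferase gene with a synthetic poly(A) signal, which allows G418 selection of stably transfected mammalian cells.

The record gives no purpose beyond "mammalian expression vector" and does not explain the "_O" suffix. From the features, the plasmid would constitutively express firefly luciferase in transfected cells, making it suited to use as a reporter or as a parent for reporter derivatives. The depositor sequence may be theoretical or only partly verified.
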