Features (pLannotate 1.2.2; 19 found; start..end, strand, type, name):
    140..517     +  enhancer       CMV enhancer: human cytomegalovirus immediate early enhancer
    518..729     +  promoter       CMV promoter: human cytomegalovirus (CMV) immediate early promoter
    889..1021    +  intron         chimeric intron: chimera between introns from human β-globin and immunoglobulin heavy chain genes
   1066..1084    +  promoter       T7 promoter: promoter for bacteriophage T7 RNA polymerase
   1099..2751    +  CDS            luciferase: firefly luciferase; luc+; enhanced luc+ version of the luciferase gene
   2802..2819    -  promoter       T3 promoter (fragment): promoter for bacteriophage T3 RNA polymerase
   2837..2958    -  polyA_signal   SV40 poly(A) signal: SV40 polyadenylation signal
   2981..3049    -  CDS            large T antigen (fragment): large T antigen from SV40 (simian virus 40)
   3073..3140    +  CDS            lacZα (fragment): LacZα fragment of β-galactosidase; lacZ fragment
   3144..3572    +  rep_origin     f1 ori (sequence partly withheld): f1 bacteriophage origin of replication; arrow indicates direction of (+) strand synthesis
   3600..3651    -  misc_feature   bom (fragment): basis of mobility region from pBR322
   3716..4073    +  promoter       SV40 promoter: SV40 enhancer and early promoter
   4124..4915    +  CDS            neo: KKA2_KLEPN - Also known as kan, nptII. Experimental evidence at protein level: Swiss-Prot protein existence level 1. Resistance to kanamycin, neomycin, paromomycin, ribostamycin, butirosin and gentamicin B. From Klebsiella pneumoniae.
   4982..5030    +  polyA_signal   poly(A) signal: synthetic polyadenylation signal
   5050..5104    -  misc_feature   bom (fragment): basis of mobility region from pBR322
   5206..5241    -  CDS            rop (fragment): Rop protein, which maintains plasmids at low copy number; rop
   5336..5440    +  promoter       AmpR promoter: bla
   5441..6301    +  CDS            AmpR: β-lactamase; bla; confers resistance to ampicillin, carbenicillin, and related antibiotics
   6472..7060    +  rep_origin     ori: high-copy-number ColE1/pMB1/pBR322/pUC origin of replication
>Addgene plasmid #147074 | pCIneo-FLuc_O | depositor full sequence | sequence record 289521 | Full Sequence
TCAATATTGGCCATTAGCCATATTATTCATTGGTTATATAGCATAAATCAATATTGGCTATTGGCCATTG
CATACGTTGTATCTATATCATAATATGTACATTTATATTGGCTCATGTCCAATATGACCGCCATGTTGGC
ATTGATTATTGACTAGTTATTAATAGTAATCAATTACGGGGTCATTAGTTCATAGCCCATATATGGAGTT
CCGCGTTACATAACTTACGGTAAATGGCCCGCCTGGCTGACCGCCCAACGACCCCCGCCCATTGACGTCA
ATAATGACGTATGTTCCCATAGTAACGCCAATAGGGACTTTCCATTGACGTCAATGGGTGGAGTATTTAC
GGTAAACTGCCCACTTGGCAGTACATCAAGTGTATCATATGCCAAGTCCGCCCCCTATTGACGTCAATGA
CGGTAAATGGCCCGCCTGGCATTATGCCCAGTACATGACCTTACGGGACTTTCCTACTTGGCAGTACATC
TACGTATTAGTCATCGCTATTACCATGGTGATGCGGTTTTGGCAGTACACCAATGGGCGTGGATAGCGGT
TTGACTCACGGGGATTTCCAAGTCTCCACCCCATTGACGTCAATGGGAGTTTGTTTTGGCACCAAAATCA
ACGGGACTTTCCAAAATGTCGTAACAACTGCGATCGCCCGCCCCGTTGACGCAAATGGGCGGTAGGCGTG
TACGGTGGGAGGTCTATATAAGCAGAGCTCGTTTAGTGACCGTCAGATCACTAGAAGCTTTATTGCGGTA
GTTTATCACAGTTAAATTGCTAACGCAGTCAGTGCTTCTGACACAACAGTCTCGAACTTAAGCTGCAGTG
ACTCTCTTAAGGTAGCCTTGCAGAAGTTGGTCGTGAGGCACTGGGCAGGTAAGTATCAAGGTTACAAGAC
AGGTTTAAGGAGACCAATAGAAACTGGGCTTGTCGAGACAGAGAAGACTCTTGCGTTTCTGATAGGCACC
TATTGGTCTTACTGACATCCACTTTGCCTTTCTCTCCACAGGTGTCCACTCCCAGTTCAATTACAGCTCT
TAAGGCTAGAGTACTTAATACGACTCACTATAGGCTAGCACAGCCACCATGGAAGACGCCAAAAACATAA
AGAAAGGCCCGGCGCCATTCTATCCGCTGGAAGATGGAACCGCTGGAGAGCAACTGCATAAGGCTATGAA
GAGATACGCCCTGGTTCCTGGAACAATTGCTTTTACAGATGCACATATCGAGGTGGACATCACTTACGCT
GAGTACTTCGAAATGTCCGTTCGGTTGGCAGAAGCTATGAAACGATATGGGCTGAATACAAATCACAGAA
TCGTCGTATGCAGTGAAAACTCTCTTCAATTCTTTATGCCGGTGTTGGGCGCGTTATTTATCGGAGTTGC
AGTTGCGCCCGCGAACGACATTTATAATGAACGTGAATTGCTCAACAGTATGGGCATTTCGCAGCCTACC
GTGGTGTTCGTTTCCAAAAAGGGGTTGCAAAAAATTTTGAACGTGCAAAAAAAGCTCCCAATCATCCAAA
AAATTATTATCATGGATTCTAAAACGGATTACCAGGGATTTCAGTCGATGTACACGTTCGTCACATCTCA
TCTACCTCCCGGTTTTAATGAATACGATTTTGTGCCAGAGTCCTTCGATAGGGACAAGACAATTGCACTG
ATCATGAACTCCTCTGGATCTACTGGTCTGCCTAAAGGTGTCGCTCTGCCTCATAGAACTGCCTGCGTGA
GATTCTCGCATGCCAGAGATCCTATTTTTGGCAATCAAATCATTCCGGATACTGCGATTTTAAGTGTTGT
TCCATTCCATCACGGTTTTGGAATGTTTACTACACTCGGATATTTGATATGTGGATTTCGAGTCGTCTTA
ATGTATAGATTTGAAGAAGAGCTGTTTCTGAGGAGCCTTCAGGATTACAAGATTCAAAGTGCGCTGCTGG
TGCCAACCCTATTCTCCTTCTTCGCCAAAAGCACTCTGATTGACAAATACGATTTATCTAATTTACACGA
AATTGCTTCTGGTGGCGCTCCCCTCTCTAAGGAAGTCGGGGAAGCGGTTGCCAAGAGGTTCCATCTGCCA
GGTATCAGGCAAGGATATGGGCTCACTGAGACTACATCAGCTATTCTGATTACACCCGAGGGGGATGATA
AACCGGGCGCGGTCGGTAAAGTTGTTCCATTTTTTGAAGCGAAGGTTGTGGATCTGGATACCGGGAAAAC
GCTGGGCGTTAATCAAAGAGGCGAACTGTGTGTGAGAGGTCCTATGATTATGTCCGGTTATGTAAACAAT
CCGGAAGCGACCAACGCCTTGATTGACAAGGATGGATGGCTACATTCTGGAGACATAGCTTACTGGGACG
AAGACGAACACTTCTTCATCGTTGACCGCCTGAAGTCTCTGATTAAGTACAAAGGCTATCAGGTGGCTCC
CGCTGAATTGGAATCCATCTTGCTCCAACACCCCAACATCTTCGACGCAGGTGTCGCAGGTCTTCCCGAC
GATGACGCCGGTGAACTTCCCGCCGCCGTTGTTGTTTTGGAGCACGGAAAGACGATGACGGAAAAAGAGA
TCGTGGATTACGTCGCCAGTCAAGTAACAACCGCGAAAAAGTTGCGCGGAGGAGTTGTGTTTGTGGACGA
AGTACCGAAAGGTCTTACCGGAAAACTCGACGCAAGAAAAATCAGAGAGATCCTCATAAAGGCCAAGAAG
GGCGGAAAGATCGCCGTGTAACTCGAGAATTCACGCGTGGTACCTCTAGAGTCGACCCGGGCGGCCGCTT
CCCTTTAGTGAGGGTTAATGCTTCGAGCAGACATGATAAGATACATTGATGAGTTTGGACAAACCACAAC
TAGAATGCAGTGAAAAAAATGCTTTATTTGTGAAATTTGTGATGCTATTGCTTTATTTGTAACCATTATA
AGCTGCAATAAACAAGTTAACAACAACAATTGCATTCATTTTATGTTTCAGGTTCAGGGGGAGATGTGGG
AGGTTTTTTAAAGCAAGTAAAACCTCTACAAATGTGGTAAAATCCGATAAGGATCGATCCGGGCTGGCGT
AATAGCGAAGAGGCCCGCACCGATCGCCCTTCCCAACAGTTGCGCAGCCTGAATGGCGAATGG
[124 nt withheld, positions 3144-3267]
C
[91 nt withheld, positions 3269-3359]
A
[49 nt withheld, positions 3361-3409]
CCTTTGACGTTGGAGTCCACGTTCTTT
[37 nt withheld, positions 3437-3473]
ACCCTATCTCGGTCTATTCTTTTGATTTATAAGGGATTTTGCCGATTTCGGCCTATTGGTTAAAAAATGA
GCTGATTTAACAAAAATTTAACGCGAATTTTAACAAAATATTAACGCTTACAATTTCCTGATGCGGTATT
TTCTCCTTACGCATCTGTGCGGTATTTCACACCGCATACGCGGATCTGCGCAGCACCATGGCCTGAAATA
ACCTCTGAAAGAGGAACTTGGTTAGGTACCTTCTGAGGCGGAAAGAACCAGCTGTGGAATGTGTGTCAGT
TAGGGTGTGGAAAGTCCCCAGGCTCCCCAGCAGGCAGAAGTATGCAAAGCATGCATCTCAATTAGTCAGC
AACCAGGTGTGGAAAGTCCCCAGGCTCCCCAGCAGGCAGAAGTATGCAAAGCATGCATCTCAATTAGTCA
GCAACCATAGTCCCGCCCCTAACTCCGCCCATCCCGCCCCTAACTCCGCCCAGTTCCGCCCATTCTCCGC
CCCATGGCTGACTAATTTTTTTTATTTATGCAGAGGCCGAGGCCGCCTCGGCCTCTGAGCTATTCCAGAA
GTAGTGAGGAGGCTTTTTTGGAGGCCTAGGCTTTTGCAAAAAGCTTGATTCTTCTGACACAACAGTCTCG
AACTTAAGGCTAGAGCCACCATGATTGAACAAGATGGATTGCACGCAGGTTCTCCGGCCGCTTGGGTGGA
GAGGCTATTCGGCTATGACTGGGCACAACAGACAATCGGCTGCTCTGATGCCGCCGTGTTCCGGCTGTCA
GCGCAGGGGCGCCCGGTTCTTTTTGTCAAGACCGACCTGTCCGGTGCCCTGAATGAACTGCAGGACGAGG
CAGCGCGGCTATCGTGGCTGGCCACGACGGGCGTTCCTTGCGCAGCTGTGCTCGACGTTGTCACTGAAGC
GGGAAGGGACTGGCTGCTATTGGGCGAAGTGCCGGGGCAGGATCTCCTGTCATCTCACCTTGCTCCTGCC
GAGAAAGTATCCATCATGGCTGATGCAATGCGGCGGCTGCATACGCTTGATCCGGCTACCTGCCCATTCG
ACCACCAAGCGAAACATCGCATCGAGCGAGCACGTACTCGGATGGAAGCCGGTCTTGTCGATCAGGATGA
TCTGGACGAAGAGCATCAGGGGCTCGCGCCAGCCGAACTGTTCGCCAGGCTCAAGGCGCGCATGCCCGAC
GGCGAGGATCTCGTCGTGACCCATGGCGATGCCTGCTTGCCGAATATCATGGTGGAAAATGGCCGCTTTT
CTGGATTCATCGACTGTGGCCGGCTGGGTGTGGCGGACCGCTATCAGGACATAGCGTTGGCTACCCGTGA
TATTGCTGAAGAGCTTGGCGGCGAATGGGCTGACCGCTTCCTCGTGCTTTACGGTATCGCCGCTCCCGAT
TCGCAGCGCATCGCCTTCTATCGCCTTCTTGACGAGTTCTTCTGAGCGGGACTCTGGGGTTCGAAATGAC
CGACCAAGCGACGCCCAACCTGCCATCACGATGGCCGCAATAAAATATCTTTATTTTCATTACATCTGTG
TGTTGGTTTTTTGTGTGAATCGATAGCGATAAGGATCCGCGTATGGTGCACTCTCAGTACAATCTGCTCT
GATGCCGCATAGTTAAGCCAGCCCCGACACCCGCCAACACCCGCTGACGCGCCCTGACGGGCTTGTCTGC
TCCCGGCATCCGCTTACAGACAAGCTGTGACCGTCTCCGGGAGCTGCATGTGTCAGAGGTTTTCACCGTC
ATCACCGAAACGCGCGAGACGAAAGGGCCTCGTGATACGCCTATTTTTATAGGTTAATGTCATGATAATA
ATGGTTTCTTAGACGTCAGGTGGCACTTTTCGGGGAAATGTGCGCGGAACCCCTATTTGTTTATTTTTCT
AAATACATTCAAATATGTATCCGCTCATGAGACAATAACCCTGATAAATGCTTCAATAATATTGAAAAAG
GAAGAGTATGAGTATTCAACATTTCCGTGTCGCCCTTATTCCCTTTTTTGCGGCATTTTGCCTTCCTGTT
TTTGCTCACCCAGAAACGCTGGTGAAAGTAAAAGATGCTGAAGATCAGTTGGGTGCACGAGTGGGTTACA
TCGAACTGGATCTCAACAGCGGTAAGATCCTTGAGAGTTTTCGCCCCGAAGAACGTTTTCCAATGATGAG
CACTTTTAAAGTTCTGCTATGTGGCGCGGTATTATCCCGTATTGACGCCGGGCAAGAGCAACTCGGTCGC
CGCATACACTATTCTCAGAATGACTTGGTTGAGTACTCACCAGTCACAGAAAAGCATCTTACGGATGGCA
TGACAGTAAGAGAATTATGCAGTGCTGCCATAACCATGAGTGATAACACTGCGGCCAACTTACTTCTGAC
AACGATCGGAGGACCGAAGGAGCTAACCGCTTTTTTGCACAACATGGGGGATCATGTAACTCGCCTTGAT
CGTTGGGAACCGGAGCTGAATGAAGCCATACCAAACGACGAGCGTGACACCACGATGCCTGTAGCAATGG
CAACAACGTTGCGCAAACTATTAACTGGCGAACTACTTACTCTAGCTTCCCGGCAACAATTAATAGACTG
GATGGAGGCGGATAAAGTTGCAGGACCACTTCTGCGCTCGGCCCTTCCGGCTGGCTGGTTTATTGCTGAT
AAATCTGGAGCCGGTGAGCGTGGGTCTCGCGGTATCATTGCAGCACTGGGGCCAGATGGTAAGCCCTCCC
GTATCGTAGTTATCTACACGACGGGGAGTCAGGCAACTATGGATGAACGAAATAGACAGATCGCTGAGAT
AGGTGCCTCACTGATTAAGCATTGGTAACTGTCAGACCAAGTTTACTCATATATACTTTAGATTGATTTA
AAACTTCATTTTTAATTTAAAAGGATCTAGGTGAAGATCCTTTTTGATAATCTCATGACCAAAATCCCTT
AACGTGAGTTTTCGTTCCACTGAGCGTCAGACCCCGTAGAAAAGATCAAAGGATCTTCTTGAGATCCTTT
TTTTCTGCGCGTAATCTGCTGCTTGCAAACAAAAAAACCACCGCTACCAGCGGTGGTTTGTTTGCCGGAT
CAAGAGCTACCAACTCTTTTTCCGAAGGTAACTGGCTTCAGCAGAGCGCAGATACCAAATACTGTTCTTC
TAGTGTAGCCGTAGTTAGGCCACCACTTCAAGAACTCTGTAGCACCGCCTACATACCTCGCTCTGCTAAT
CCTGTTACCAGTGGCTGCTGCCAGTGGCGATAAGTCGTGTCTTACCGGGTTGGACTCAAGACGATAGTTA
CCGGATAAGGCGCAGCGGTCGGGCTGAACGGGGGGTTCGTGCACACAGCCCAGCTTGGAGCGAACGACCT
ACACCGAACTGAGATACCTACAGCGTGAGCTATGAGAAAGCGCCACGCTTCCCGAAGGGAGAAAGGCGGA
CAGGTATCCGGTAAGCGGCAGGGTCGGAACAGGAGAGCGCACGAGGGAGCTTCCAGGGGGAAACGCCTGG
TATCTTTATAGTCCTGTCGGGTTTCGCCACCTCTGACTTGAGCGTCGATTTTTGTGATGCTCGTCAGGGG
GGCGGAGCCTATGGAAAAACGCCAGCAACGCGGCCTTTTTACGGTTCCTGGCCTTTTGCTGGCCTTTTGC
TCACATGGCTCGACAGATCT
